Addgene plasmid #131665: ETV2_pet28a
Purpose: Bacterial expression of ETS gene ETV2
Depositing lab: Peter Hollenhorst. Depositing organization: Indiana University, Bloomington. Publication: Comparison of MAPK specificity across the ETS transcription factor family identifies a high-affinity ERK interaction required for ERG function in prostate cells. Selvaraj N, Kedage V, Hollenhorst PC. Cell Commun Signal. 2015 Feb 19;13:12. doi: 10.1186/s12964-015-0089-7. PubMed 25885538.
Backbone
  Vector backbone: pet28a
  Backbone manufacturer: EMD Biosciences
  Backbone size w/o insert (bp): 5369
  Vector type: Bacterial Expression
Growth in bacteria
  Bacterial resistance: Kanamycin, 50 μg/mL
  Growth temperature: 37°C
  Growth strain: DH5alpha
  Copy number: High Copy
Gene/Insert
  Gene/Insert name: ETV2 (alt name: ER71)
  Species: H. sapiens (human)
  Insert size (bp): 1029
  Entrez Gene: ETV2 (a.k.a. ER71, ETSRP71)
  Tag / fusion protein: 6xHis (N terminal on backbone)
  Cloning method: Restriction Enzyme; 5′ cloning site Nde1 (unknown if destroyed); 3′ cloning site EcoR1 (unknown if destroyed)
  Sequencing primers: 5′ T7 Fwd
Resource information
  A portion of this plasmid was derived from a plasmid made by: Insert templated from plasmid purchased from GeneCopoiea EX-H1877-M02
Terms and licenses: Academic/Nonprofit Terms; Industry Terms: Not Available to Industry
Depositor comments: insert equivalent to CDS in NM_014209
How to cite: ETV2_pet28a was a gift from Peter Hollenhorst (Addgene plasmid # 131665 ; http://n2t.net/addgene:131665 ; RRID:Addgene_131665)
