[The description below was written by a language model from this plasmid's Addgene catalogue record and pLannotate feature annotations shown in this document.]
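Description:
ETV2_pet28a is a bacterial expression plasmid built on the pET-28a backbone for producing the human ETS-family transcription factor ETV2 (also called ER71 or ETSRP71) in E. coli. The roughly 1 kb insert, described as equivalent to the full coding sequence of the reference ETV2 transcript, was placed between the NdeI and EcoRI sites of the vector. This puts it in frame behind the backbone's N-terminal 6xHis tag and thrombin cleavage site, so the protein can be captured by metal-affinity chromatography and the tag removed by protease if desired. The automated annotation labels the short N-terminal His stretch as a fragment of a composite tag. It also flags a downstream His-tag fragment that corresponds to the vector's optional C-terminal tag; whether the insert's stop codon excludes that tag is not stated in the record.

Expression is driven by a T7 promoter coupled to a lac operator, followed by the phage T7 gene 10 ribosome binding site and closed by the T7 terminator. The plasmid carries its own lacI gene and promoter, so transcription stays repressed until IPTG is added in a host that supplies T7 RNA polymerase. The plasmid is maintained through a pBR322-type ColE1 origin accompanied by rop and the bom region; the catalogue lists it as high copy, although rop normally moderates copy number. Selection is by kanamycin resistance, and an f1 origin is also present. The small tetracycline-resistance and AmpR promoter fragments are backbone remnants rather than functional markers. The associated study compared MAP kinase specificity across ETS factors, which fits use of the plasmid to make purified recombinant ETV2 for biochemical assays.
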