Features (pLannotate 1.2.2; 21 found; start..end, strand, type, name):
     26..73      -  terminator     T7 terminator: transcription terminator for bacteriophage T7 RNA polymerase
     81..130     -  CDS            SET1 (fragment): solubility-enhancement tag derived from T7 phage gene 10B
    140..157     -  CDS            9xHis (fragment): 9xHis affinity tag
    202..1227    -  CDS            ETV2: ETV2_HUMAN - Also known as ER71, ETSRP71. Experimental evidence at transcript level: Swiss-Prot protein existence level 2. Binds to DNA sequences containing the consensus pentanucleotide 5'-CGGA[AT]-3'. From Homo sapiens (Human).
   1231..1248    -  CDS            thrombin site: thrombin recognition and cleavage site
   1259..1275    -  CDS            capTEV™ (fragment): composite tag for in vivo biotinylation, TEV protease cleavage, and 6xHis tagging
   1294..1316    -  RBS            RBS: efficient ribosome binding site from bacteriophage T7 gene 10 (Olins and Rangwala, 1989)
   1331..1355    -  protein_bind   lac operator: The lac repressor binds to the lac operator to inhibit transcription in E. coli. This inhibition can be relieved by adding lactose or isopropyl-β-D-thiogalactopyranoside (IPTG). lac repressor encoded by lacI
   1356..1374    -  promoter       T7 promoter: promoter for bacteriophage T7 RNA polymerase
   1396..1675    +  CDS            TcR (fragment): tetracycline efflux protein; tet; confers resistance to tetracycline
   1683..1760    +  promoter       lacI promoter: lacI
   1761..2843    +  CDS            lacI: lac repressor; lacI; The lac repressor binds to the lac operator to inhibit transcription in E. coli. This inhibition can be relieved by adding lactose or isopropyl-β-D-thiogalactopyranoside (IPTG).
   2856..2877    +  protein_bind   CAP binding site: CAP binding activates transcription in the presence of cAMP. E. coli catabolite activator protein
   2892..3183    +  CDS            TcR (fragment): tetracycline efflux protein; tet; confers resistance to tetracycline
   3255..3635    -  CDS            YPB1_ECOLX: Protein predicted: Swiss-Prot protein existence level 4. From Escherichia coli.
   3652..3843    +  CDS            rop: Rop protein, which maintains plasmids at low copy number; rop
   3945..4084    +  misc_feature   bom: basis of mobility region from pBR322
   4270..4858    -  rep_origin     ori: high-copy-number ColE1/pMB1/pBR322/pUC origin of replication
   4980..5795    +  CDS            KanR: aminoglycoside phosphotransferase; aph(3')-Ia; confers resistance to kanamycin in bacteria or G418 (Geneticin®) in eukaryotes
   5804..5861    -  promoter       AmpR promoter (fragment): bla
   5914..6342    -  rep_origin     f1 ori (sequence partly withheld): f1 bacteriophage origin of replication; arrow indicates direction of (+) strand synthesis
>Addgene plasmid #131665 | ETV2_pet28a | addgene full sequence | sequence record 258533 | Addgene NGS Result
ATCCGGATATAGTTCCTCCTTTCAGCAAAAAACCCCTCAAGACCCGTTTAGAGGCCCCAAGGGGTTATGC
TAGTTATTGCTCAGCGGTGGCAGCAGCCAACTCAGCTTCCTTTCGGGCTTTGTTAGCAGCCGGATCTCAG
TGGTGGTGGTGGTGGTGCTCGAGTGCGGCCGCAAGCTTGTCGACGGAGCTCGAATTCATTATTGTGTCTC
TGCTCCCCGTCCGCCTCCCGCACAGTCCGGATAGGCTAGGCTGGGCACGCGGCCCCCGAAGCGGTACGTG
TACTTTCGCCCCCCGCTCTTGCGCACGATGTCGCGGCGATAGTAGTAGCGAAGGCCCCGGCTCAGCTTCT
CGTAATTCATGCCCGGCTTTCTCTTGCGCTCGCCCCACAGCCGAGCCACCTCTTTGGGGTCGCACAGCTG
GAACTCGCGGCTGTTGCCAGTCCAACGGATGCAGCTGCTACGCGCCCCGTCGTGGAGCAGCTCCAGGAGG
AACTGCCACAGCTGAATGGGACCTCGGTGGTTAGTTTTGGGGCATCGAGCCAAACTGGCACGGTCCGACT
GCGGGCTCGGTTCGGAGCAAACGGTGAGAGCTGAGCTCTGGTACCGCTTCAAAGAGGTGGTGCCACCCGC
ATGCAGCCCCGGGTTCCAGGAGGTGGTACAGTCCGGGCCCGCGGGCCCGCCCCACGAAATGGTACAGTCC
GTGCGCGGCTCCCCGCCCAGGCCACTGCCCCAGTAGGTATCGCCGTCGGGCCCCACAGAACAGTCCCAGC
TGGTGTTGCTCCCGGCGGCCTGGGCGCGCGACCACGAGGTGGCCTCTCCCGCCACGGGGACGCAGTTCTG
GCCCGCGGCGCCTTCGGAGCCGGCGGCGGGGATGGGGCCCGGGCCGAGAGGGGCGGGGCCCAGGGTCTGC
GAGGCGCCGCTCCAAGAGTCCCAGGCTGTGCACGCCATGTCTGTCCAGTCCCCGGACCACGGAAGAGCCT
GAGAGTCGGGCTCCGCCCCCCATGGAACTTCTGGGTGCAGTAACGCGGAGCCCCAGTCCAGCTGTGGGAA
GCTTGCCAGGGATGAGCTTGTACCTTTCCAGCATGTCTCTGCTGTCGCTGTCGGCGTGTCCCCTTGGAGT
GCCAGATCAGGGAAACAGAAGCCTAATTTGGCTCCTTCAAGCCCTGCCAGCTTGTTCCCTGGAGGCACTT
CCTGTGGGGATGCCTCATCCCAGTTCCACAGGTCCATATGGCTGCCGCGCGGCACCAGGCCGCTGCTGTG
ATGATGATGATGATGGCTGCTGCCCATGGTATATCTCCTTCTTAAAGTTAAACAAAATTATTTCTAGAGG
GGAATTGTTATCCGCTCACAATTCCCCTATAGTGAGTCGTATTAATTTCGCGGGATCGAGATCTCGATCC
TCTACGCCGGACGCATCGTGGCCGGCATCACCGGCGCCACAGGTGCGGTTGCTGGCGCCTATATCGCCGA
CATCACCGATGGGGAAGATCGGGCTCGCCACTTCGGGCTCATGAGCGCTTGTTTCGGCGTGGGTATGGTG
GCAGGCCCCGTGGCCGGGGGACTGTTGGGCGCCATCTCCTTGCATGCACCATTCCTTGCGGCGGCGGTGC
TCAACGGCCTCAACCTACTACTGGGCTGCTTCCTAATGCAGGAGTCGCATAAGGGAGAGCGTCGAGATCC
CGGACACCATCGAATGGCGCAAAACCTTTCGCGGTATGGCATGATAGCGCCCGGAAGAGAGTCAATTCAG
GGTGGTGAATGTGAAACCAGTAACGTTATACGATGTCGCAGAGTATGCCGGTGTCTCTTATCAGACCGTT
TCCCGCGTGGTGAACCAGGCCAGCCACGTTTCTGCGAAAACGCGGGAAAAAGTGGAAGCGGCGATGGCGG
AGCTGAATTACATTCCCAACCGCGTGGCACAACAACTGGCGGGCAAACAGTCGTTGCTGATTGGCGTTGC
CACCTCCAGTCTGGCCCTGCACGCGCCGTCGCAAATTGTCGCGGCGATTAAATCTCGCGCCGATCAACTG
GGTGCCAGCGTGGTGGTGTCGATGGTAGAACGAAGCGGCGTCGAAGCCTGTAAAGCGGCGGTGCACAATC
TTCTCGCGCAACGCGTCAGTGGGCTGATCATTAACTATCCGCTGGATGACCAGGATGCCATTGCTGTGGA
AGCTGCCTGCACTAATGTTCCGGCGTTATTTCTTGATGTCTCTGACCAGACACCCATCAACAGTATTATT
TTCTCCCATGAAGACGGTACGCGACTGGGCGTGGAGCATCTGGTCGCATTGGGTCACCAGCAAATCGCGC
TGTTAGCGGGCCCATTAAGTTCTGTCTCGGCGCGTCTGCGTCTGGCTGGCTGGCATAAATATCTCACTCG
CAATCAAATTCAGCCGATAGCGGAACGGGAAGGCGACTGGAGTGCCATGTCCGGTTTTCAACAAACCATG
CAAATGCTGAATGAGGGCATCGTTCCCACTGCGATGCTGGTTGCCAACGATCAGATGGCGCTGGGCGCAA
TGCGCGCCATTACCGAGTCCGGGCTGCGCGTTGGTGCGGATATCTCGGTAGTGGGATACGACGATACCGA
AGACAGCTCATGTTATATCCCGCCGTTAACCACCATCAAACAGGATTTTCGCCTGCTGGGGCAAACCAGC
GTGGACCGCTTGCTGCAACTCTCTCAGGGCCAGGCGGTGAAGGGCAATCAGCTGTTGCCCGTCTCACTGG
TGAAAAGAAAAACCACCCTGGCGCCCAATACGCAAACCGCCTCTCCCCGCGCGTTGGCCGATTCATTAAT
GCAGCTGGCACGACAGGTTTCCCGACTGGAAAGCGGGCAGTGAGCGCAACGCAATTAATGTAAGTTAGCT
CACTCATTAGGCACCGGGATCTCGACCGATGCCCTTGAGAGCCTTCAACCCAGTCAGCTCCTTCCGGTGG
GCGCGGGGCATGACTATCGTCGCCGCACTTATGACTGTCTTCTTTATCATGCAACTCGTAGGACAGGTGC
CGGCAGCGCTCTGGGTCATTTTCGGCGAGGACCGCTTTCGCTGGAGCGCGACGATGATCGGCCTGTCGCT
TGCGGTATTCGGAATCTTGCACGCCCTCGCTCAAGCCTTCGTCACTGGTCCCGCCACCAAACGTTTCGGC
GAGAAGCAGGCCATTATCGCCGGCATGGCGGCCCCACGGGTGCGCATGATCGTGCTCCTGTCGTTGAGGA
CCCGGCTAGGCTGGCGGGGTTGCCTTACTGGTTAGCAGAATGAATCACCGATACGCGAGCGAACGTGAAG
CGACTGCTGCTGCAAAACGTCTGCGACCTGAGCAACAACATGAATGGTCTTCGGTTTCCGTGTTTCGTAA
AGTCTGGAAACGCGGAAGTCAGCGCCCTGCACCATTATGTTCCGGATCTGCATCGCAGGATGCTGCTGGC
TACCCTGTGGAACACCTACATCTGTATTAACGAAGCGCTGGCATTGACCCTGAGTGATTTTTCTCTGGTC
CCGCCGCATCCATACCGCCAGTTGTTTACCCTCACAACGTTCCAGTAACCGGGCATGTTCATCATCAGTA
ACCCGTATCGTGAGCATCCTCTCTCGTTTCATCGGTATCATTACCCCCATGAACAGAAATCCCCCTTACA
CGGAGGCATCAGTGACCAAACAGGAAAAAACCGCCCTTAACATGGCCCGCTTTATCAGAAGCCAGACATT
AACGCTTCTGGAGAAACTCAACGAGCTGGACGCGGATGAACAGGCAGACATCTGTGAATCGCTTCACGAC
CACGCTGATGAGCTTTACCGCAGCTGCCTCGCGCGTTTCGGTGATGACGGTGAAAACCTCTGACACATGC
AGCTCCCGGAGACGGTCACAGCTTGTCTGTAAGCGGATGCCGGGAGCAGACAAGCCCGTCAGGGCGCGTC
AGCGGGTGTTGGCGGGTGTCGGGGCGCAGCCATGACCCAGTCACGTAGCGATAGCGGAGTGTATACTGGC
TTAACTATGCGGCATCAGAGCAGATTGTACTGAGAGTGCACCATTGCGGTGTGAAATACCGCACAGATGC
GTAAGGAGAAAATACCGCATCAGGCGCTCTTCCGCTTCCTCGCTCACTGACTCGCTGCGCTCGGTCGTTC
GGCTGCGGCGAGCGGTATCAGCTCACTCAAAGGCGGTAATACGGTTATCCACAGAATCAGGGGATAACGC
AGGAAAGAACATGTGAGCAAAAGGCCAGCAAAAGGCCAGGAACCGTAAAAAGGCCGCGTTGCTGGCGTTT
TTCCATAGGCTCCGCCCCCCTGACGAGCATCACAAAAATCGACGCTCAAGTCAGAGGTGGCGAAACCCGA
CAGGACTATAAAGATACCAGGCGTTTCCCCCTGGAAGCTCCCTCGTGCGCTCTCCTGTTCCGACCCTGCC
GCTTACCGGATACCTGTCCGCCTTTCTCCCTTCGGGAAGCGTGGCGCTTTCTCATAGCTCACGCTGTAGG
TATCTCAGTTCGGTGTAGGTCGTTCGCTCCAAGCTGGGCTGTGTGCACGAACCCCCCGTTCAGCCCGACC
GCTGCGCCTTATCCGGTAACTATCGTCTTGAGTCCAACCCGGTAAGACACGACTTATCGCCACTGGCAGC
AGCCACTGGTAACAGGATTAGCAGAGCGAGGTATGTAGGCGGTGCTACAGAGTTCTTGAAGTGGTGGCCT
AACTACGGCTACACTAGAAGGACAGTATTTGGTATCTGCGCTCTGCTGAAGCCAGTTACCTTCGGAAAAA
GAGTTGGTAGCTCTTGATCCGGCAAACAAACCACCGCTGGTAGCGGTGGTTTTTTTGTTTGCAAGCAGCA
GATTACGCGCAGAAAAAAAGGATCTCAAGAAGATCCTTTGATCTTTTCTACGGGGTCTGACGCTCAGTGG
AACGAAAACTCACGTTAAGGGATTTTGGTCATGAACAATAAAACTGTCTGCTTACATAAACAGTAATACA
AGGGGTGTTATGAGCCATATTCAACGGGAAACGTCTTGCTCTAGGCCGCGATTAAATTCCAACATGGATG
CTGATTTATATGGGTATAAATGGGCTCGCGATAATGTCGGGCAATCAGGTGCGACAATCTATCGATTGTA
TGGGAAGCCCGATGCGCCAGAGTTGTTTCTGAAACATGGCAAAGGTAGCGTTGCCAATGATGTTACAGAT
GAGATGGTCAGACTAAACTGGCTGACGGAATTTATGCCTCTTCCGACCATCAAGCATTTTATCCGTACTC
CTGATGATGCATGGTTACTCACCACTGCGATCCCCGGGAAAACAGCATTCCAGGTATTAGAAGAATATCC
TGATTCAGGTGAAAATATTGTTGATGCGCTGGCAGTGTTCCTGCGCCGGTTGCATTCGATTCCTGTTTGT
AATTGTCCTTTTAACAGCGATCGCGTATTTCGTCTCGCTCAGGCGCAATCACGAATGAATAACGGTTTGG
TTGATGCGAGTGATTTTGATGACGAGCGTAATGGCTGGCCTGTTGAACAAGTCTGGAAAGAAATGCATAA
ACTTTTGCCATTCTCACCGGATTCAGTCGTCACTCATGGTGATTTCTCACTTGATAACCTTATTTTTGAC
GAGGGGAAATTAATAGGTTGTATTGATGTTGGACGAGTCGGAATCGCAGACCGATACCAGGATCTTGCCA
TCCTATGGAACTGCCTCGGTGAGTTTTCTCCTTCATTACAGAAACGGCTTTTTCAAAAATATGGTATTGA
TAATCCTGATATGAATAAATTGCAGTTTCATTTGATGCTCGATGAGTTTTTCTAAGAATTAATTCATGAG
CGGATACATATTTGAATGTATTTAGAAAAATAAACAAATAGGGGTTCCGCGCACATTTCCCCGAAAAGTG
CCACCTAAATTGTAAGCGTTAATATTTTGTTAAAATTCGCGTTAAATTTTTGTTAAATCAGCTCATTTTT
TAACCAATAGGCCGAAATCGGCAAAATCCCTTATAAATCAAAAGAATAGACCGAGATAGGGT
[37 nt withheld, positions 6013-6049]
AAAGAACGTGGACTCCAACGTCAAAGG
[49 nt withheld, positions 6077-6125]
T
[91 nt withheld, positions 6127-6217]
G
[124 nt withheld, positions 6219-6342]
CCCATTCGCCA
